>Addgene plasmid #160164 | 22 pCOLI_A_N-MBP_C_STREP | addgene full sequence | sequence record 316928 | Addgene NGS Result
CAGATGTAGGTGTTGGCACCATGCATCGATCCCGCGAAATTAATACGACTCACTATAGGGAGACCACAAC
GGTTTCCCTCCGGCTCCGGAAATAATTTTGTTTAACTTTAAGAAGGAGATATACATATGGCACACCATCA
CCACCATCACAGCAGCGGCATGAAAATCGAAGAAGGTAAACTGGTAATCTGGATTAACGGCGATAAAGGC
TATAACGGTCTCGCTGAAGTCGGTAAGAAATTCGAGAAAGATACCGGAATTAAAGTCACCGTTGAGCATC
CGGATAAACTGGAAGAGAAATTCCCACAGGTTGCGGCAACTGGCGATGGCCCTGACATTATCTTCTGGGC
ACACGACCGCTTTGGTGGCTACGCTCAATCTGGCCTGTTGGCTGAAATCACCCCGGACAAAGCGTTCCAG
GACAAGCTGTATCCGTTTACCTGGGATGCCGTACGTTACAACGGCAAGCTGATTGCTTACCCGATCGCTG
TTGAAGCGTTATCGCTGATTTATAACAAAGATCTGCTGCCGAACCCGCCAAAAACCTGGGAAGAGATCCC
GGCGCTGGATAAAGAACTGAAAGCGAAAGGTAAGAGCGCGCTGATGTTCAACCTGCAAGAACCGTACTTC
ACCTGGCCGCTGATTGCTGCTGACGGGGGTTATGCGTTCAAGTATGAAAACGGCAAGTACGACATTAAAG
ACGTGGGCGTGGATAACGCTGGCGCGAAAGCGGGTCTGACCTTCCTGGTTGACCTGATTAAAAACAAACA
CATGAATGCAGACACCGATTACTCCATCGCAGAAGCTGCCTTTAATAAAGGCGAAACAGCGATGACCATC
AACGGCCCGTGGGCATGGTCCAACATCGACACCAGCAAAGTGAATTATGGTGTAACGGTACTGCCGACCT
TCAAGGGTCAACCATCCAAACCGTTCGTTGGCGTGCTGAGCGCAGGTATTAACGCCGCCAGTCCGAACAA
AGAGCTGGCAAAAGAGTTCCTCGAAAACTATCTGCTGACTGATGAAGGTCTGGAAGCGGTTAATAAAGAC
AAACCGCTGGGTGCCGTAGCGCTGAAGTCTTACGAGGAAGAGTTGGCGAAAGATCCACGTATTGCCGCCA
CTATGGAAAACGCCCAGAAAGGTGAAATCATGCCGAACATCCCGCAGATGTCCGCTTTCTGGTATGCCGT
GCGTACTGCGGTGATCAACGCCGCCAGCGGTCGTCAGACTGTCGATGAAGCCCTGAAAGACGCGCAGACT
AGCAGCGGTCTGGAAGTTCTGTTCCAGGGGCCCGGATCCGTCGACGAGCTCACTAGTCGCGGCCGCTTTC
GAATCTAGAGCCTGCAGGTCTCGACAAGCTTGGAAGCGGATCTGGATCTGGAAGCAGCGCCAGCGCTTGG
AGTCATCCCCAATTTGAGAAAGGTGGAGGTTCCGGAGGTGGATCGGGAGGTTCGGCGTGGAGCCACCCGC
AGTTCGAAAAATAATAAGTCGAGAAGTACTAGAGGATGTACAACGCGTGCGCGCTGATCCGGCTGCTAAC
AAAGCCCGAAAGGAAGCTGAGTTGGCTGCTGCCACCGCTGAGCAATAACTAGCATAACCCCTTGGGGCCT
CTAAACGGGTCTTGAGGGGTTTTTTGCTGAAAGGAGGAACTATATCGGGATTAGCCCGCCTAATGAGCGG
GCTTTTTTTTAATTCCCCTATTTGTTTATTTTTCTAAATACATTCAAATATGTATCCGCTCATGAGACAA
TAACCCTGATAAATGCTTCAATAATATTGAAAAAGGAAGAGTATGAGTATTCAACATTTCCGTGTCGCCC
TTATTCCCTTTTTTGCGGCATTTTGCCTTCCTGTTTTTGCTCACCCAGAAACGCTCGTGAAAGTAAAAGA
CGCAGAGGACCAATTGGGGGCACGAGTGGGATACATAGAACTGGACTTGAATAGCGGTAAAATCCTTGAG
AGTTTTCGCCCTGAAGAGCGTTTTCCAATGATGAGCACTTTCAAAGTTCTGCTATGTGGAGCAGTATTAT
CCCGTGTAGATGCGGGGCAAGAGCAACTCGGACGACGAATACACTATTCGCAGAATGACTTGGTTGAATA
CTCCCCAGTGACAGAAAAGCACCTTACGGACGGAATGACGGTAAGAGAATTATGTAGTGCCGCCATAACG
ATGAGTGATAACACTGCGGCGAACTTACTTCTGACAACCATCGGTGGACCGAAGGAATTAACCGCTTTTT
TGCACAATATGGGAGACCATGTAACTCGCCTTGACCGTTGGGAACCAGAACTGAATGAAGCCATACCAAA
CGACGAGCGAGACACCACAATGCCTGCGGCAATGGCAACAACATTACGCAAACTATTAACTGGCGAACTA
CTTACTCTGGCTTCACGGCAACAATTAATAGACTGGCTTGAAGCGGATAAAGTTGCAGGACCACTACTGC
GTTCGGCACTTCCTGCTGGCTGGTTTATTGCTGATAAATCTGGGGCAGGAGAGCGTGGTTCACGGGGTAT
CATTGCCGCACTTGGACCAGATGGTAAGCCTTCCCGTATCGTAGTTATCTACACGACGGGTAGTCAGGCA
ACTATGGACGAACGAAATAGACAGATTGCTGAAATAGGGGCTTCACTGATTAAGCATTGGTAAACCGATA
CAATTAAAGGCTCCTTTTGGAGCCTTTTTTTTTGGACGGACCGGTAGAAAAGATCAAAGGATCTTCTTGA
GATCCTTTTTTTCTGCGCGTAATCTGCTGCTTGCAAACAAAAAAACCACCGCTACCAGCGGTGGTTTGTT
TGCCGGATCAAGAGCTACCAACTCTTTTTCCGAAGGTAACTGGCTTCAGCAGAGCGCAGATACCAAATAC
TGTCCTTCTAGTGTAGCCGTAGTTAGGCCACCACTTCAAGAACTCTGTAGCACCGCCTACATACCTCGCT
CTGCTAATCCTGTTACCAGTGGCTGCTGCCAGTGGCGATAAGTCGTGTCTTACCGGGTTGGACTCAAGAC
GATAGTTACCGGATAAGGCGCAGCGGTCGGGCTGAACGGGGGGTTCGTGCACACAGCCCAGCTTGGAGCG
AACGACCTACACCGAACTGAGATACCTACAGCGTGAGCTATGAGAAAGCGCCACGCTTCCCGAAGGGAGA
AAGGCGGACAGGTATCCGGTAAGCGGCAGGGTCGGAACAGGAGAGCGCACGAGGGAGCTTCCAGGGGGAA
ACGCCTGGTATCTTTATAGTCCTGTCGGGTTTCGCCACCTCTGACTTGAGCGTCGATTTTTGTGATGCTC
GTCAGGGGGGCGGAGCCTATGGAAAAACGCCAGCAACGCGGCCTTTTTACGGTTCCTGGCCTTTTGCTGG
CCTTTTGCTCACATGTTCTTTCCTGCGTTATCCCCTGATTCTGTGGATAACCGTATTACCGCCTTTGAGT
GAGCTGATACCGCTCGCCGCAGCCGAACGACCGAGCGCAGCGAGTCAGTGAGCGAGGAAGCGGAAGAGCG
CCTGATGCGGTATTTTCTCCTTACGCATCTGTGCGGTATTTCACACCGCAATGGTGCACTCTCAGTACAA
TCTGCTCTGATGCCGCATAGTTAAGCCAGTATACACTCCGCTATCGCTACGTGACTGGGTCATGGCTGCG
CCCCGACACCCGCCAACACCCGCTGACGCGCCCTGACGGGCTTGTCTGCTCCCGGCATCCGCTTACAGAC
AAGCTGTGACCGTCTCCGGGAGCTGCATGTGTCAGAGGTTTTCACCGTCATCACCGAAACGCGCGAGGCA
GCTGCGGTAAAGCTCATCAGCGTGGTCGTGAAGCGATTCACAGATGTCTGCCTGTTCATCCGCGTCCAGC
TCGTTGAGTTTCTCCAGAAGCGTTAATGTCTGGCTTCTGATAAAGCGGGCCATGTTAAGGGCGGTTTTTT
CCTGTTTGGTCACTGATGCCTCCGTGTAAGGGGGATTTCTGTTCATGGGGTAATGATACCGATGAAACGA
GAGAGGATGCTCACGATACGGGTTACTGATGATGAACATGCCCGGTTACTGGAACGTTGTGAGGGTAAAC
AACTGGCGGTATGGATGCGGCGGGACCAGAGAAAAATCACTCAGGGTCAATGCCAGCGCTTCGTTAATA
Features (pLannotate 1.2.2; 13 found; start..end, strand, type, name):
     41..59      +  promoter       T7 promoter: promoter for bacteriophage T7 RNA polymerase
     97..119     +  RBS            RBS: efficient ribosome binding site from bacteriophage T7 gene 10 (Olins and Rangwala, 1989)
    160..1260    +  CDS            MBP: maltose binding protein from E. coli; malE (mutated); This version of the gene does not encode a signal sequence, so MBP will remain in the cytosol.
   1458..1480    +  CDS            Strep-Tag II (fragment): peptide that binds Strep-Tactin®, an engineered form of streptavidin
   1532..1581    +  CDS            SET1 (fragment): solubility-enhancement tag derived from T7 phage gene 10B
   1589..1636    +  terminator     T7 terminator: transcription terminator for bacteriophage T7 RNA polymerase
   1701..1792    +  promoter       AmpR promoter: bla
   1793..2650    +  CDS            bla: BLAT_ECOLX - Experimental evidence at protein level: Swiss-Prot protein existence level 1. TEM-type are the most prevalent beta-lactamases in enterobacteria; they hydrolyze the beta-lactam bond in susceptible beta-lactam antibiotics, thus conferring resistance to penicillins and cephalosporins. TEM-3 and TEM-4 are capable of hydrolyzing cefotaxime and ceftazidime. TEM-5 is capable of hydrolyzing ceftazidime. TEM-6 is capable of hydrolyzing ceftazidime and aztreonam. TEM-8/CAZ-2, TEM- 16/CAZ-7 and TEM-24/CAZ-6 are markedly active against ceftazidime. IRT- 4 shows resistance to beta-lactamase in
   2657..2696    +  terminator     fd terminator: central terminator from bacteriophage fd (Otsuka and Kunisawa, 1982)
   2727..3315    +  rep_origin     ori: high-copy-number ColE1/pMB1/pBR322/pUC origin of replication
   3501..3640    -  misc_feature   bom: basis of mobility region from pBR322
   3742..3933    -  CDS            rop: Rop protein, which maintains plasmids at low copy number; rop
   3973..4083    +  CDS            mbeC (fragment): MBEC_ECOLX - Experimental evidence at protein level: Swiss-Prot protein existence level 1. Required for efficient mobilization of ColE1 plasmid and is thus essential to promote the specific transfer of the plasmid during conjugation. Probably functions by inducing DNA bending, helping the MbeA relaxase to melt the DNA around the nic site and cleave the phosphodiester bond. Binds specifically double-stranded DNA (dsDNA) containing the ColE1 oriT but does not recognize the inverted repeat (IR). From Escherichia coli.
