[The description below was written by a language model from this plasmid's Addgene catalogue record and pLannotate feature annotations shown in this document.]
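Description:
22 pCOLI_A_N-MBP_C_STREP is an empty bacterial expression backbone of about 4.1 kb from the InteBac vector suite, a set of coordinated vectors for bacterial and baculovirus expression. It is derived from pST50Trc and carries a custom multiple cloning site that keeps it compatible with the rest of the system; inserts are introduced by Gibson assembly. The plasmid is propagated in E. coli under ampicillin selection, provided by the bla (TEM beta-lactamase) gene with its own promoter and followed by an fd terminator. Replication relies on a ColE1/pMB1-type origin. The annotation also finds the pBR322 bom region, a fragment of mbeC, and the rop gene. Rop restrains copy number, consistent with the catalogue listing the vector as low copy.

The expression cassette runs from a T7 promoter and the phage T7 gene 10 ribosome binding site to a T7 terminator, so expression requires a host that supplies T7 RNA polymerase. Downstream of the start sits a signal-sequence-free maltose binding protein, which stays in the cytosol and serves as a solubility-enhancing and affinity handle. According to the record it is preceded by a 6xHis tag and followed by a 3C protease site, so the N-terminal fusion can be cleaved off after purification; these two short elements are not called in the feature table. A gene cloned between MBP and the C-terminal region also acquires a non-cleavable twin StrepII tag, of which the annotation detects only a single fragment. The short "SET1" hit just before the terminator is probably residual T7 gene 10-derived sequence rather than a functional tag. Having different tags at the two ends allows sequential affinity purification that enriches full-length recombinant protein.
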