Addgene plasmid #160164: 22 pCOLI_A_N-MBP_C_STREP
Purpose: (Empty Backbone) N-term MBP 3C cleavable, C--term 2xStrepII Amp resistant bacterial expression vector
Depositing lab: John Weir. Depositing organization: Friedrich Miescher Laboratory. Publication: InteBac - An integrated bacterial and baculovirus expression vector suite. Altmannova V, Blaha A, Astrinidis S, Reichle H, Weir JR. Protein Sci. 2020 Sep 21. doi: 10.1002/pro.3957. PubMed 32955754.
Backbone
  Vector backbone: pST50Trc
  Modifications to backbone: Custom MCS added to the vector for full compatibility within the InteBac system. 3C cleavable His-MBP fusion added to N-terminus and non-cleavable twin StrepII tag added to C-terminus.
  Vector type: Bacterial Expression
  Promoter: T7
  Tag / fusion protein: 6xHis (N terminal on backbone); MBP (N terminal on backbone); 2xStrepII (C terminal on backbone)
Growth in bacteria
  Bacterial resistance: Ampicillin, 100 μg/mL
  Growth temperature: 37°C
  Growth strain: DH5alpha
  Copy number: Low Copy
Gene/Insert
  Cloning method: Gibson Cloning
  Sequencing primers: 5′ T7_fwd; 3′ T7_rev
Terms and licenses: Academic/Nonprofit Terms; Industry Terms: Not Available to Industry
How to cite: 22 pCOLI_A_N-MBP_C_STREP was a gift from John Weir (Addgene plasmid # 160164 ; http://n2t.net/addgene:160164 ; RRID:Addgene_160164)
